>Addgene plasmid #15445 | -278 hTF | addgene full sequence | sequence record 125136 | Addgene assembled sequence
CCCGACTCTAGAGGGCAACTAGACCCGCCTGCGTCCTCCAGGGCAGCTCCGCGCTCGGTGGCGCGGTTGA
ATCACTGGGGTGAGTCATCCCTTGCAGGGTCCCGGAGTTTCCTACCGGGAGGAGGCGGGGCAGGGGTGTG
GACTCGCCGGGGGCCGCCCACCGCGACGGCAAGTGACCCGGGGGCGGGGAGTCGGGAGGAGCGGCGGGGG
CGGGCGCCGGGGGCGGGCAGAGGCGCGGGAGAGCGCGCCGCCGGCCCTTTATAGCGCGCGGGGCACCGGC
TCCCCAAGACTGCGAGCTCTTACGCGTGCTAGCTCGAGATCTAAGTAAGCTTGGCATTCCGGTACTGTTG
GTAAAATGGAAGACGCCAAAAACATAAAGAAAGGCCCGGCGCCATTCTATCCTCTAGAGGATGGAACCGC
TGGAGAGCAACTGCATAAGGCTATGAAGAGATACGCCCTGGTTCCTGGAACAATTGCTTTTACAGATGCA
CATATCGAGGTGAACATCACGTACGCGGAATACTTCGAAATGTCCGTTCGGTTGGCAGAAGCTATGAAAC
GATATGGGCTGAATACAAATCACAGAATCGTCGTATGCAGTGAAAACTCTCTTCAATTCTTTATGCCGGT
GTTGGGCGCGTTATTTATCGGAGTTGCAGTTGCGCCCGCGAACGACATTTATAATGAACGTGAATTGCTC
AACAGTATGAACATTTCGCAGCCTACCGTAGTGTTTGTTTCCAAAAAGGGGTTGCAAAAAATTTTGAACG
TGCAAAAAAAATTACCAATAATCCAGAAAATTATTATCATGGATTCTAAAACGGATTACCAGGGATTTCA
GTCGATGTACACGTTCGTCACATCTCATCTACCTCCCGGTTTTAATGAATACGATTTTGTACCAGAGTCC
TTTGATCGTGACAAAACAATTGCACTGATAATGAATTCCTCTGGATCTACTGGGTTACCTAAGGGTGTGG
CCCTTCCGCATAGAACTGCCTGCGTCAGATTCTCGCATGCCAGAGATCCTATTTTTGGCAATCAAATCAT
TCCGGATACTGCGATTTTAAGTGTTGTTCCATTCCATCACGGTTTTGGAATGTTTACTACACTCGGATAT
TTGATATGTGGATTTCGAGTCGTCTTAATGTATAGATTTGAAGAAGAGCTGTTTTTACGATCCCTTCAGG
ATTACAAAATTCAAAGTGCGTTGCTAGTACCAACCCTATTTTCATTCTTCGCCAAAAGCACTCTGATTGA
CAAATACGATTTATCTAATTTACACGAAATTGCTTCTGGGGGCGCACCTCTTTCGAAAGAAGTCGGGGAA
GCGGTTGCAAAACGCTTCCATCTTCCAGGGATACGACAAGGATATGGGCTCACTGAGACTACATCAGCTA
TTCTGATTACACCCGAGGGGGATGATAAACCGGGCGCGGTCGGTAAAGTTGTTCCATTTTTTGAAGCGAA
GGTTGTGGATCTGGATACCGGGAAAACGCTGGGCGTTAATCAGAGAGGCGAATTATGTGTCAGAGGACCT
ATGATTATGTCCGGTTATGTAAACAATCCGGAAGCGACCAACGCCTTGATTGACAAGGATGGATGGCTAC
ATTCTGGAGACATAGCTTACTGGGACGAAGACGAACACTTCTTCATAGTTGACCGCTTGAAGTCTTTAAT
TAAATACAAAGGATATCAGGTGGCCCCCGCTGAATTGGAATCGATATTGTTACAACACCCCAACATCTTC
GACGCGGGCGTGGCAGGTCTTCCCGACGATGACGCCGGTGAACTTCCCGCCGCCGTTGTTGTTTTGGAGC
ACGGAAAGACGATGACGGAAAAAGAGATCGTGGATTACGTGGCCAGTCAAGTAACAACCGCGAAAAAGTT
GCGCGGAGGAGTTGTGTTTGTGGACGAAGTACCGAAAGGTCTTACCGGAAAACTCGACGCAAGAAAAATC
AGAGAGATCCTCATAAAGGCCAAGAAGGGCGGAAAGTCCAAATTGTAAAATGTAACTGTATTCAGCGATG
ACGAAATTCTTAGCTATTGTAATACTGCGATGAGTGGCAGGGCGGGGCGTAATTTTTTTAAGGCAGTTAT
TGGTGCCCTTAAACGCCTGGTGCTACGCCTGAATAAGTGATAATAAGCGGATGAATGGCAGAAATTCGCC
GGATCTTTGTGAAGGAACCTTACTTCTGTGGTGTGACATAATTGGACAAACTACCTACAGAGATTTAAAG
CTCTAAGGTAAATATAAAATTTTTAAGTGTATAATGTGTTAAACTACTGATTCTAATTGTTTGTGTATTT
TAGATTCCAACCTATGGAACTGATGAATGGGAGCAGTGGTGGAATGCCTTTAATGAGGAAAACCTGTTTT
GCTCAGAAGAAATGCCATCTAGTGATGATGAGGCTACTGCTGACTCTCAACATTCTACTCCTCCAAAAAA
GAAGAGAAAGGTAGAAGACCCCAAGGACTTTCCTTCAGAATTGCTAAGTTTTTTGAGTCATGCTGTGTTT
AGTAATAGAACTCTTGCTTGCTTTGCTATTTACACCACAAAGGAAAAAGCTGCACTGCTATACAAGAAAA
TTATGGAAAAATATTCTGTAACCTTTATAAGTAGGCATAACAGTTATAATCATAACATACTGTTTTTTCT
TACTCCACACAGGCATAGAGTGTCTGCTATTAATAACTATGCTCAAAAATTGTGTACCTTTAGCTTTTTA
ATTTGTAAAGGGGTTAATAAGGAATATTTGATGTATAGTGCCTTGACTAGAGATCATAATCAGCCATACC
ACATTTGTAGAGGTTTTACTTGCTTTAAAAAACCTCCCACACCTCCCCCTGAACCTGAAACATAAAATGA
ATGCAATTGTTGTTGTTAACTTGTTTATTGCAGCTTATAATGGTTACAAATAAAGCAATAGCATCACAAA
TTTCACAAATAAAGCATTTTTTTCACTGCATTCTAGTTGTGGTTTGTCCAAACTCATCAATGTATCTTAT
CATGTCTGGATCCGTCGACCGATGCCCTTGAGAGCCTTCAACCCAGTCAGCTCCTTCCGGTGGGCGCGGG
GCATGACTATCGTCGCCGCACTTATGACTGTCTTCTTTATCATGCAACTCGTAGGACAGGTGCCGGCAGC
GCTCTTCCGCTTCCTCGCTCACTGACTCGCTGCGCTCGGTCGTTCGGCTGCGGCGAGCGGTATCAGCTCA
CTCAAAGGCGGTAATACGGTTATCCACAGAATCAGGGGATAACGCAGGAAAGAACATGTGAGCAAAAGGC
CAGCAAAAGGCCAGGAACCGTAAAAAGGCCGCGTTGCTGGCGTTTTTCCATAGGCTCCGCCCCCCTGACG
AGCATCACAAAAATCGACGCTCAAGTCAGAGGTGGCGAAACCCGACAGGACTATAAAGATACCAGGCGTT
TCCCCCTGGAAGCTCCCTCGTGCGCTCTCCTGTTCCGACCCTGCCGCTTACCGGATACCTGTCCGCCTTT
CTCCCTTCGGGAAGCGTGGCGCTTTCTCAATGCTCACGCTGTAGGTATCTCAGTTCGGTGTAGGTCGTTC
GCTCCAAGCTGGGCTGTGTGCACGAACCCCCCGTTCAGCCCGACCGCTGCGCCTTATCCGGTAACTATCG
TCTTGAGTCCAACCCGGTAAGACACGACTTATCGCCACTGGCAGCAGCCACTGGTAACAGGATTAGCAGA
GCGAGGTATGTAGGCGGTGCTACAGAGTTCTTGAAGTGGTGGCCTAACTACGGCTACACTAGAAGGACAG
TATTTGGTATCTGCGCTCTGCTGAAGCCAGTTACCTTCGGAAAAAGAGTTGGTAGCTCTTGATCCGGCAA
ACAAACCACCGCTGGTAGCGGTGGTTTTTTTGTTTGCAAGCAGCAGATTACGCGCAGAAAAAAAGGATCT
CAAGAAGATCCTTTGATCTTTTCTACGGGGTCTGACGCTCAGTGGAACGAAAACTCACGTTAAGGGATTT
TGGTCATGAGATTATCAAAAAGGATCTTCACCTAGATCCTTTTAAATTAAAAATGAAGTTTTAAATCAAT
CTAAAGTATATATGAGTAAACTTGGTCTGACAGTTACCAATGCTTAATCAGTGAGGCACCTATCTCAGCG
ATCTGTCTATTTCGTTCATCCATAGTTGCCTGACTCCCCGTCGTGTAGATAACTACGATACGGGAGGGCT
TACCATCTGGCCCCAGTGCTGCAATGATACCGCGAGACCCACGCTCACCGGCTCCAGATTTATCAGCAAT
AAACCAGCCAGCCGGAAGGGCCGAGCGCAGAAGTGGTCCTGCAACTTTATCCGCCTCCATCCAGTCTATT
AATTGTTGCCGGGAAGCTAGAGTAAGTAGTTCGCCAGTTAATAGTTTGCGCAACGTTGTTGCCATTGCTA
CAGGCATCGTGGTGTCACGCTCGTCGTTTGGTATGGCTTCATTCAGCTCCGGTTCCCAACGATCAAGGCG
AGTTACATGATCCCCCATGTTGTGCAAAAAAGCGGTTAGCTCCTTCGGTCCTCCGATCGTTGTCAGAAGT
AAGTTGGCCGCAGTGTTATCACTCATGGTTATGGCAGCACTGCATAATTCTCTTACTGTCATGCCATCCG
TAAGATGCTTTTCTGTGACTGGTGAGTACTCAACCAAGTCATTCTGAGAATAGTGTATGCGGCGACCGAG
TTGCTCTTGCCCGGCGTCAATACGGGATAATACCGCGCCACATAGCAGAACTTTAAAAGTGCTCATCATT
GGAAAACGTTCTTCGGGGCGAAAACTCTCAAGGATCTTACCGCTGTTGAGATCCAGTTCGATGTAACCCA
CTCGTGCACCCAACTGATCTTCAGCATCTTTTACTTTCACCAGCGTTTCTGGGTGAGCAAAAACAGGAAG
GCAAAATGCCGCAAAAAAGGGAATAAGGGCGACACGGAAATGTTGAATACTCATACTCTTCCTTTTTCAA
TATTATTGAAGCATTTATCAGGGTTATTGTCTCATGAGCGGATACATATTTGAATGTATTTAGAAAAATA
AACAAATAGGGGTTCCGCGCACATTTCCCCGAAAAGTGCCACCTG
[124 nt withheld, positions 5086-5209]
C
[91 nt withheld, positions 5211-5301]
A
[49 nt withheld, positions 5303-5351]
CCTTTGACGTTGGAGTCCACGTTCTTT
[37 nt withheld, positions 5379-5415]
ACCCTATCTCGGTCTATTCTTTTGATTTATAAGGGATTTTGCCGATTTCGGCCTATTGGTTAAAAAATGA
GCTGATTTAACAAAAATTTAACGCGAATTTTAACAAAATATTAACGCTTACAATTTGCCATTCGCCATTC
AGGCTGCGCAACTGTTGGGAAGGGCGATCGGTGCGGGCCTCTTCGCTATTACGCCAGCCCAAGCTACCAT
GATAAGTAAGTAATATTAAGGTACGTGGAGGTTTTACTTGCTTTAAAAAACCTCCCACACCTCCCCCTGA
ACCTGAAACATAAAATGAATGCAATTGTTGTTGTTAACTTGTTTATTGCAGCTTATAATGGTTACAAATA
AAGCAATAGCATCACAAATTTCACAAATAAAGCATTTTTTTCACTGCATTCTAGTTGTGGTTTGTCCAAA
CTCATCAATGTATCTTATGGTACTGTAACTGAGCTAACATAA
Features (pLannotate 1.2.2; 14 found; start..end, strand, type, name):
    356..2005    +  CDS            LUCI_PHOPY: Experimental evidence at protein level: Swiss-Prot protein existence level 1. Produces green light with a wavelength of 562 nm. From Photinus pyralis (Common eastern firefly) (Lampyris pyralis).
   2053..2083    +  CDS            CmR (fragment): chloramphenicol acetyltransferase confers resistance to chloramphenicol
   2172..2246    +  CDS            small t antigen (fragment): SV40 (simian virus 40) small t antigen
   2248..2313    +  intron         small t intron: SV40 (simian virus 40) small t antigen intron
   2443..2463    +  CDS            SV40 NLS: nuclear localization signal of SV40 (simian virus 40) large T antigen
   2782..2865    +  CDS            large T antigen (fragment): large T antigen from SV40 (simian virus 40)
   2888..3022    +  polyA_signal   SV40 poly(A) signal: SV40 polyadenylation signal
   3023..3155    +  CDS            TcR (fragment): tetracycline efflux protein; tet; confers resistance to tetracycline
   3335..3923    -  rep_origin     ori: high-copy-number ColE1/pMB1/pBR322/pUC origin of replication
   4094..4954    -  CDS            AmpR: β-lactamase; bla; confers resistance to ampicillin, carbenicillin, and related antibiotics
   4955..5059    -  promoter       AmpR promoter: bla
   5086..5514    +  rep_origin     f1 ori (sequence partly withheld): f1 bacteriophage origin of replication; arrow indicates direction of (+) strand synthesis
   5546..5613    -  CDS            lacZα (fragment): LacZα fragment of β-galactosidase; lacZ fragment
   5731..5852    +  polyA_signal   SV40 poly(A) signal: SV40 polyadenylation signal
