[The description below was written by a language model from this plasmid's Addgene catalogue record and pLannotate feature annotations shown in this document.]
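Description:
-278 hTF is a luciferase reporter plasmid built on the promoterless pGL2 Basic backbone, carrying a 292 bp fragment of the human tissue factor (F3) promoter that spans positions -278 to +14 relative to the transcription start. It is one member of a promoter deletion series. The assembled sequence is 5,877 nt. The feature table does not annotate the promoter insert itself, but the unannotated region upstream of the luciferase coding sequence is consistent with where it would lie. The 3′ cloning site is recorded as SacI, and the 5′ site is not known.

In bacteria the plasmid is maintained at high copy through a ColE1/pUC-type origin and selected with ampicillin via the β-lactamase gene and its own promoter. An f1 origin is also present, which allows single-stranded DNA production. The reporter is the firefly (Photinus pyralis) luciferase coding sequence. It is followed by the SV40 small t intron and an SV40 polyadenylation signal, which provide splicing and 3′ end processing in mammalian cells. A second SV40 poly(A) signal sits upstream of the insert position, where it serves to reduce read-through transcription from the backbone that would otherwise raise background signal. The short hits to CmR, TcR, lacZα, and SV40 T antigen sequences (including the NLS) are annotated as fragments, or are part of the SV40 intron/poly(A) region, and are not functional genes.

Because pGL2 Basic has no eukaryotic promoter or enhancer of its own, luciferase output after transfection depends on the inserted tissue factor fragment. Comparing it with other members of the deletion series allows regulatory elements controlling tissue factor gene transcription to be mapped.
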