Addgene plasmid #15445: -278 hTF
Depositing lab: Nigel Mackman. Depositing organization: Scripps California (The Scripps Research Institute). Publication: Regulation of the tissue factor gene. Mackman N. FASEB J. 1995 Jul . 9(10):883-9. PubMed 7615158.
Backbone
  Vector backbone: pGL2 Basic
  Backbone manufacturer: Promega
  Backbone size w/o insert (bp): 5600
  Vector type: Mammalian Expression, Luciferase
Growth in bacteria
  Bacterial resistance: Ampicillin, 100 μg/mL
  Growth temperature: 37°C
  Growth strain: DH5alpha
  Copy number: High Copy
Gene/Insert
  Gene/Insert name: Tissue factor promoter (alt name: TF)
  Species: H. sapiens (human)
  Insert size (bp): 292
  Entrez Gene: F3 (a.k.a. CD142, TF, TFA)
  Cloning method: Restriction Enzyme; 5′ cloning site unknown (not destroyed); 3′ cloning site SacI (not destroyed)
  Sequencing primers: 5′ F1ori-F (5'-GTGGACTCTTGTTCCAAACTGG-3'); 3′ LucNrev
Terms and licenses: Academic/Nonprofit Terms; Industry Terms: Not Available to Industry
Depositor comments: -278 to +14 hTF promoter. hTF promoter deletion series, Mackman lab #2525.
How to cite: -278 hTF was a gift from Nigel Mackman (Addgene plasmid # 15445 ; http://n2t.net/addgene:15445 ; RRID:Addgene_15445)
