>Addgene plasmid #15445 | -278 hTF | addgene partial sequence | sequence record 125134 | F1ori-F 5'-GTGGACTCTTGTTCCAAACTGG-3'
TTCTTTTGATTTATAAGGGATTTTGCCGATTTCGGCCTATTGGTTAAAAAATGAGCTGATTTAACAAAAA
TTTAACGCGAATTTTAACAAAATATTAACGCTTACAATTTGCCATTCGCCATTCAGGCTGCGCAACTGTT
GGGAAGGGCGATCGGTGCGGGCCTCTTCGCTATTACGCCAGCCCAAGCTACCATGATAAGTAAGTAATAT
TAAGGTACGTGGAGGTTTTACTTGCTTTAAAAAACCTCCCACACCTCCCCCTGAACCTGAAACATAAAAT
GAATGCAATTGTTGTTGTTAACTTGTTTATTGCAGCTTATAATGGTTACAAATAAAGCAATAGCATCACA
AATTTCACAAATAAAGCATTTTTTTCACTGCATTCTAGTTGTGGTTTGTCCAAACTCATCAATGTATCTT
ATGGTACTGTAACTGAGCTAACATAACCCGACTCTAGAGGGCAACTAGACCCGCCTGCGTCCTCCAGGGC
AGCTCCGCGCTCGGTGGCGCGGTTGAATCACTGGGGTGAGTCATCCCTTGCAGGGTCCCGGAGTTTCCTA
CCGGGAGGAGGCGGGGCAGGGGTGTGGACTCGCCGGGGGCCGCCCACCGCGACGGCAAGTGACCCGGGGG
CGGGGAGTCGGGAGGAGCGGCGGGGGCGGGCGCCGGGGGCGGGCAGAGGCGCGGGAGAGCGCGCCGCCGG
CCCTTTATAGCGCGCGGGGCACCGGCTCCCCAAGACTGCGAGCTC
