>Addgene plasmid #15445 | -278 hTF | addgene partial sequence | sequence record 125135 | Ppyralis-luc-R 5'-CAGCCCATATCGTTTCATAGCTTCT-3'
TTCGAAGTATTCCGCGTACGTGATGTTCACCTCGATATGTGCATCTGTAAAAGCAATTGTTCCAGGAACC
AGGGCGTATCTCTTCATAGCCTTATGCAGTTGCTCTCCAGCGGTTCCATCCTCTAGAGGATAGAATGGCG
CCGGGCCTTTCTTTATGTTTTTGGCGTCTTCCATTTTACCAACAGTACCGGAATGCCAAGCTTACTTAGA
TCTCGAGCTAGCACGCGTAAGAGCTCGCAGTCTTGGGGAGCCGGTGCCCCGCGCGCTATAAAGGGCCGGC
GGCGCGCTCTCCCGCGCCTCTGCCCGCCCCCGGCGCCCGCCCCCGCCGCTCCTCCCGACTCCCCGCCCCC
GGGTCACTTGCCGTCGCGGTGGGCGGCCCCCGGCGAGTCCACACCCCTGCCCCGCCTCCTCCCGGTAGGA
AACTCCGGGACCCTGCAAGGGATGACTCACCCCAGTGATTCAACCGCGCCACCGAGCGCGGAGCTGCCCT
GGAGGACGCAGGCGGGTCTAGTTGCCCTCTAGAGTCGGGTTATGTTAGCTCAGTTACAGTACCATAAGAT
ACATTGATGAGTTTGGACAAACCACAACTAGAATGCAGTGAAAAAAATGCTTTATTTGTGAAATTTGTGA
TGCTATTGCTTTATTTGTAACCATTATAAGCTGCAATAAACAAGTTAACAACAACAATTGCATTCATTTT
ATGTTTCAGGTTCAGGGGGAGGTGTGGGAGGTTTTTTAAAGCAAGTAAAACCTCC
